Addgene plasmid #202858: Salsa-BC17-P1B5
Purpose: Expression of barcoded reporter plasmid for PRESTO-Salsa; EGFP/BC17
Depositing lab: Noah Palm. Depositing organization: Yale University. Publication: Highly multiplexed bioactivity screening reveals human and microbiota metabolome-GPCRome interactions. Chen H, Rosen CE, Gonzalez-Hernandez JA, Song D, Potempa J, Ring AM, Palm NW. Cell. 2023 Jul 6;186(14):3095-3110.e19. doi: 10.1016/j.cell.2023.05.024. Epub 2023 Jun 14. PubMed 37321219.
Backbone
  Vector backbone: pCER206
  Vector type: Mammalian Expression
Growth in bacteria
  Bacterial resistance: Ampicillin, 100 μg/mL
  Growth temperature: 37°C
  Growth strain: DH5alpha
  Copy number: High Copy
Gene/Insert
  Gene/Insert name: EGFP/BC17
  Species: Synthetic
  Insert size (bp): 730
  Promoter: Tet Response Element (TRE)
  Cloning method: Restriction Enzyme; 5′ cloning site BsrGI (not destroyed); 3′ cloning site HindIII (not destroyed)
  Sequencing primers: 5′ Custom primer (GAAGCGCGATCACATGG)
Terms and licenses: Academic/Nonprofit Terms; Industry Terms: Not Available to Industry
Depositor comments: A frameshift mutation exists in eGFP and may affect expression of the eGFP, but it does not affect the 10nt barcode's expression as determined by sequencing-based methods
How to cite: Salsa-BC17-P1B5 was a gift from Noah Palm (Addgene plasmid # 202858 ; http://n2t.net/addgene:202858 ; RRID:Addgene_202858)
