[The description below was written by a language model from this plasmid's Addgene catalogue record and pLannotate feature annotations shown in this document.]
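Description:
Salsa-BC17-P1B5 is a mammalian expression plasmid built on the pCER206 backbone and serves as one member of a set of barcoded reporter plasmids for PRESTO-Salsa, a highly multiplexed GPCR activity screening method. It is propagated in E. coli through a high-copy ColE1/pUC-type origin and selected with ampicillin via the AmpR (β-lactamase) cassette and its native promoter. The full sequence record is about 5.1 kb.

The payload is a synthetic EGFP/BC17 insert of roughly 730 bp, cloned between BsrGI and HindIII sites and placed under a Tet response element. The annotation shows a central block of tetO repeats flanked by minimal promoter elements facing in opposite directions, which suggests a bidirectional Tet-responsive arrangement. On one side, a TRE3G-type promoter fragment drives the EGFP coding sequence, followed by an SV40 polyadenylation signal annotated on the opposite strand. On the other side, a minimal CMV promoter faces a cloning-site fragment followed by a rabbit β-globin intron and β-globin poly(A) signal, with no annotated coding sequence in that arm. The 10-nucleotide barcode is not annotated separately, but the cloning sites are consistent with a position just downstream of EGFP, where it would be transcribed as part of the reporter mRNA. Transcription from a TRE depends on a tetracycline-controlled transactivator, so barcode abundance measured by sequencing acts as the readout of reporter activation, letting many differently barcoded reporters be pooled.

The depositor notes a frameshift mutation in EGFP that may impair fluorescent protein expression but does not affect barcode expression as measured by sequencing. Small lacI, SV40 large T antigen and str fragments appear to be backbone remnants.
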