Features (pLannotate 1.2.2; 17 found; start..end, strand, type, name):
      2..55      +  CDS            lacI (fragment): lac repressor; lacI; The lac repressor binds to the lac operator to inhibit transcription in E. coli. This inhibition can be relieved by adding lactose or isopropyl-β-D-thiogalactopyranoside (IPTG).
    388..443     -  polyA_signal   β-globin poly(A) signal: rabbit β-globin polyadenylation signal (Gil and Proudfoot, 1987)
    518..640     -  CDS            HBB: HBB_COLGU - Experimental evidence at transcript level: Swiss-Prot protein existence level 2. Involved in oxygen transport from the lung to the various peripheral tissues. From Colobus guereza (Mantled guereza) (Eastern black-and-white colobus monkey).
    644..1216    -  intron         β-globin intron: intron from rabbit β-globin gene
   1312..1343    -  misc_feature   MCS (fragment): pUC18/19 multiple cloning site
   1437..1475    -  promoter       minimal CMV promoter: human cytomegalovirus (CMV) immediate early promoter
   1493..1708    -  protein_bind   tetracycline response element (fragment): contains seven copies of the tetracycline operator tetO tetracycline repressor TetR
   1708..1753    +  promoter       TRE3GV promoter (fragment): 3rd-generation Tet-responsive promoter that can be activated by binding of Tet-On® 3G, optimized for retroviral and lentiviral vectors
   1829..1856    +  misc_feature   MCS (fragment): pBluescript multiple cloning site
   1861..2579    +  CDS            EGFP: the original enhanced GFP (Yang et al., 1996) mammalian codon-optimized
   2590..2612    +  misc_feature   MCS (fragment): pBluescript multiple cloning site
   2626..2760    -  polyA_signal   SV40 poly(A) signal: SV40 polyadenylation signal
   2783..2866    -  CDS            large T antigen (fragment): large T antigen from SV40 (simian virus 40)
   2860..3090    -  CDS            str (fragment): STR_KLEPN - Protein inferred from homology: Swiss-Prot protein existence level 3. The aminoglycoside phosphotransferases achieve inactivation of their antibiotic substrates by phosphorylation. From Klebsiella pneumoniae.
   3209..3313    +  promoter       AmpR promoter: bla
   3314..4174    +  CDS            AmpR: β-lactamase; bla; confers resistance to ampicillin, carbenicillin, and related antibiotics
   4345..4933    +  rep_origin     ori: high-copy-number ColE1/pMB1/pBR322/pUC origin of replication
>Addgene plasmid #202858 | Salsa-BC17-P1B5 | addgene full sequence | sequence record 413538 | Addgene NGS Result
AGCGCCCAATACGCAAACCGCCTCTCCCCGCGCGTTGGCCGATTCATTAATGCAGTCGAGGGATCTCCAT
AAGAGAAGAGGGACAGCTATGACTGGGAGTAGTCAGGAGAGGAGGAAAAATCTGGCTAGTAAAACATGTA
AGGAAAATTTTAGGGATGTTAAAGAAAAAAATAACACAAAACAAAATATAAAAAAAATCTAACCTCAAGT
CAAGGCTTTTCTATGGAATAAGGAATGGACAGCAGGGGGCTGTTTCATATACTGATGACCTCTTTATAGC
CAACCTTTGTTCATGGCAGCCAGCATATGGGCATATGTTGCCAAACTCTAAACCAAATACTCATTCTGAT
GTTTTAAATGATTTGCCCTCCCATATGTCCTTCCGAGTGAGAGACACAAAAAATTCCAACACACTATTGC
AATGAAAATAAATTTCCTTTATTAGCCAGAAGTCAGATGCTCAAGGGGCTTCATGATGTCCCCATAATTT
TTGGCAGAGGGAAAAAGATCGATCTCAGTGGTATTTGTGAGCCAGGGCATTGGCCACACCAGCCACCACC
TTCTGATAGGCAGCCTGCACCTGAGGAGTGAATTCTTTGCCAAAATGATGAGACAGCACAACAACCAGCA
CGTTGCCCAGGAGCTGTAGGAAAGAGAAGAAGGCATGAACATGGTTAGCAGAGGGGCCCGGTTTGGACTC
AGAGTATTTTATCCTCATCTCAAACAGTGTATATCATTGTAACCATAAAGAGAAAGGCAGGATGATGACC
AGGGTGTAGTTGTTTCTACCAATAAGAATATTTCCACGCCAGCCAGAATTTATATGCAGAAATATTCTAC
CTTATCATTTAATTATAACAATTGTTCTCTAAAACTGTGCTGAAGTACAATATAATATACCCTGATTGCC
TTGAAAAAAAAGTGATTAGAGAAAGTACTTACAATCTGACAAATAAACAAAAGTGAATTTAAAAATTCGT
TACAAATGCAAGCTAAAGTTTAACGAAAAAGTTACAGAAAATGAAAAGAAAATAAGAGGAGACAATGGTT
GTCAACAGAGTAGAAAGTGAAAGAAACAAAATTATCATGAGGGTCCATGGTGATACAAGGGACATCTTCC
CATTCTAAACAACACCCTGAAAACTTTGCCCCCTCCATATAACATGAATTTTACAATAGCGAAAAAGAAA
GAACAATCAAGGGTCCCCAAACTCACCCTGAAGTTCTCAGCTCTAGAGATATCGTCGAGGCCGCGCTAGC
GTTTAAACTGTCGACCTTAATTAAGAGATCTGCTCGAGGCGCGTCAGCTGACTAGAGGATCCCCGGGTAC
CGAGCTCGAATTCGGGGCCGCGGAGGCTGGATCGGTCCCGGTGTCTTCTATGGAGGTCAAAACAGCGTGG
ATGGCGTCTCCAGGCGATCTGACGGTTCACTAAACGAGCTCTGCTTATATAGGCCTCCCACCGTACACGC
CTACCTCGACCCGGGTACCGAGCTCGACTTTCACTTTTCTCTATCACTGATAGGGAGTGGTAAACTCGAC
TTTCACTTTTCTCTATCACTGATAGGGAGTGGTAAACTCGACTTTCACTTTTCTCTATCACTGATAGGGA
GTGGTAAACTCGACTTTCACTTTTCTCTATCACTGATAGGGAGTGGTAAACTCGACTTTCACTTTTCTCT
ATCACTGATAGGGAGTGGTAAACTCGACCTATATAAGCAGAGCTCGTTTAGTGAACCGTCAGATCGCCTG
GAGACGCCATCCACGCTGTTTTGACCTCCATAGAAGACACCGGGACCGATCCAGCCTCCGCGGCCCCGAA
TTCCTGCAGCGGCCGCTCTAGAACTAGTGGATCCCCGCGGATGGTGAGCAAGGGCGAGGAGCTGTTCACC
GGGGTGGTGCCCATCCTGGTCGAGCTGGACGGCGACGTAAACGGCCACAAGTTCAGCGTGTCCGGCGAGG
GCGAGGGCGATGCCACCTACGGCAAGCTGACCCTGAAGTTCATCTGCACCACCGGCAAGCTGCCCGTGCC
CTGGCCCACCCTCGTGACCACCCTGACCTACGGCGTGCAGTGCTTCAGCCGCTACCCCGACCACATGAAG
CAGCACGACTTCTTCAAGTCCGCCATGCCCGAAGGCTACGTCCAGGAGCGCACCATCTTCTTCAAGGACG
ACGGCAACTACAAGACCCGCGCCGAGGTGAAGTTCGAGGGCGACACCCTGGTGAACCGCATCGAGCTGAA
GGGCATCGACTTCAAGGAGGACGGCAACATCCTGGGGCACAAGCTGGAGTACAACTACAACAGCCACAAC
GTCTATATCATGGCCGACAAGCAGAAGAACGGCATCAAGGTGAACTTCAAGATCCGCCACAACATCGAGG
ACGGCAGCGTGCAGCTCGCCGACCACTACCAGCAGAACACCCCCATCGGCGACGGCCCGTGCTGCTGCCC
GACAACCACTACCTGAGCACCCAGTCCGCCCTGAGCAAAGACCCCAACGAGAAGCGCGATCACATGGTCC
TGCTGGAGTTCGTGACCGCCGCCGGGATCACTCTCGGCATGGACGAGCTGTACAAGTAACCGTACCCCCG
AATTCGATATCAAGCTTGTCGACCTAGTTCTAGAGGATCCAGACATGATAAGATACATTGATGAGTTTGG
ACAAACCACAACTAGAATGCAGTGAAAAAAATGCTTTATTTGTGAAATTTGTGATGCTATTGCTTTATTT
GTAACCATTATAAGCTGCAATAAACAAGTTAACAACAACAATTGCATTCATTTTATGTTTCAGGTTCAGG
GGGAGGTGTGGGAGGTTTTTTAAAGCAAGTAAAACCTCTACAAATGTGGTATGGCTGATTATGATCCTGC
AAGCCTCGTCGTCCTGGCCGGACCACGCTATCTGTGCAAGGTCCCCGGCCCCGGACGCGCGCTCCATGAG
CAGAGCGCCCGCCGCCGAGGCGAAGACTCGGGCGGCGCCCTGCCCGTCCCACCAGGTCAACAGGCGGTAA
CCGGCCTCTTCATCGGGAATGCGCGCGACCTTCAGCATCGCCGGCATGTCCCCCTGGCGGACGGGAAGTA
TCCAGCTCGACCAAGCTGGCCGCGTCGAGTGAAGACGAAAGGGCCTCGTGATACGCCTATTTTTATAGGT
TAATGTCATGATAATAATGGTTTCTTAGACGTCAGGTGGCACTTTTCGGGGAAATGTGCGCGGAACCCCT
ATTTGTTTATTTTTCTAAATACATTCAAATATGTATCCGCTCATGAGACAATAACCCTGATAAATGCTTC
AATAATATTGAAAAAGGAAGAGTATGAGTATTCAACATTTCCGTGTCGCCCTTATTCCCTTTTTTGCGGC
ATTTTGCCTTCCTGTTTTTGCTCACCCAGAAACGCTGGTGAAAGTAAAAGATGCTGAAGATCAGTTGGGT
GCACGAGTGGGTTACATCGAACTGGATCTCAACAGCGGTAAGATCCTTGAGAGTTTTCGCCCCGAAGAAC
GTTTTCCAATGATGAGCACTTTTAAAGTTCTGCTATGTGGCGCGGTATTATCCCGTGTTGACGCCGGGCA
AGAGCAACTCGGTCGCCGCATACACTATTCTCAGAATGACTTGGTTGAGTACTCACCAGTCACAGAAAAG
CATCTTACGGATGGCATGACAGTAAGAGAATTATGCAGTGCTGCCATAACCATGAGTGATAACACTGCGG
CCAACTTACTTCTGACAACGATCGGAGGACCGAAGGAGCTAACCGCTTTTTTGCACAACATGGGGGATCA
TGTAACTCGCCTTGATCGTTGGGAACCGGAGCTGAATGAAGCCATACCAAACGACGAGCGTGACACCACG
ATGCCTGTAGCAATGGCAACAACGTTGCGCAAACTATTAACTGGCGAACTACTTACTCTAGCTTCCCGGC
AACAATTAATAGACTGGATGGAGGCGGATAAAGTTGCAGGACCACTTCTGCGCTCGGCCCTTCCGGCTGG
CTGGTTTATTGCTGATAAATCTGGAGCCGGTGAGCGTGGGTCTCGCGGTATCATTGCAGCACTGGGGCCA
GATGGTAAGCCCTCCCGTATCGTAGTTATCTACACGACGGGGAGTCAGGCAACTATGGATGAACGAAATA
GACAGATCGCTGAGATAGGTGCCTCACTGATTAAGCATTGGTAACTGTCAGACCAAGTTTACTCATATAT
ACTTTAGATTGATTTAAAACTTCATTTTTAATTTAAAAGGATCTAGGTGAAGATCCTTTTTGATAATCTC
ATGACCAAAATCCCTTAACGTGAGTTTTCGTTCCACTGAGCGTCAGACCCCGTAGAAAAGATCAAAGGAT
CTTCTTGAGATCCTTTTTTTCTGCGCGTAATCTGCTGCTTGCAAACAAAAAAACCACCGCTACCAGCGGT
GGTTTGTTTGCCGGATCAAGAGCTACCAACTCTTTTTCCGAAGGTAACTGGCTTCAGCAGAGCGCAGATA
CCAAATACTGTTCTTCTAGTGTAGCCGTAGTTAGGCCACCACTTCAAGAACTCTGTAGCACCGCCTACAT
ACCTCGCTCTGCTAATCCTGTTACCAGTGGCTGCTGCCAGTGGCGATAAGTCGTGTCTTACCGGGTTGGA
CTCAAGACGATAGTTACCGGATAAGGCGCAGCGGTCGGGCTGAACGGGGGGTTCGTGCACACAGCCCAGC
TTGGAGCGAACGACCTACACCGAACTGAGATACCTACAGCGTGAGCTATGAGAAAGCGCCACGCTTCCCG
AAGGGAGAAAGGCGGACAGGTATCCGGTAAGCGGCAGGGTCGGAACAGGAGAGCGCACGAGGGAGCTTCC
AGGGGGAAACGCCTGGTATCTTTATAGTCCTGTCGGGTTTCGCCACCTCTGACTTGAGCGTCGATTTTTG
TGATGCTCGTCAGGGGGGCGGAGCCTATGGAAAAACGCCAGCAACGCGGCCTTTTTACGGTTCCTGGCCT
TTTGCTGGCCTTTTGCTCACATGTTCTTTCCTGCGTTATCCCCTGATTCTGTGGATAACCGTATTACCGC
CTTTGAGTGAGCTGATACCGCTCGCCGCAGCCGAACGACCGAGCGCAGCGAGTCAGTGAGCGAGGAAGCG
GAAG
