>Addgene plasmid #202858 | Salsa-BC17-P1B5 | depositor partial sequence | sequence record 393731 | BC17
CCGTACCCCC
